Addgene plasmid #227950: pMX-Flag-GFP_CBLN3
Purpose: Control plasmid. Important note: Construct with N-terminally tagged GFP which might mask the signal sequence for proper localization of the protein
Depositing lab: Alessandro Ori. Depositing organization: Leibniz Institute on Aging - Fritz Lipmann Institute (FLI).
Backbone
  Vector backbone: pMX-Flag-GFP
  Vector type: Mammalian Expression, Lentiviral
Growth in bacteria
  Bacterial resistance: Ampicillin, 100 μg/mL
  Growth temperature: 37°C
  Growth strain: NEB Stable
  Copy number: Unknown
Gene/Insert
  Gene/Insert name: CBLN3
  Species: H. sapiens (human)
  Entrez Gene: CBLN3 (a.k.a. PRO1486)
  Tag / fusion protein: 3xFLAG-EGFP (N terminal on backbone)
  Cloning method: Restriction Enzyme; 5′ cloning site unknown (unknown if destroyed)
Terms and licenses: Academic/Nonprofit Terms; Industry Terms: Not Available to Industry
How to cite: pMX-Flag-GFP_CBLN3 was a gift from Alessandro Ori (Addgene plasmid # 227950 ; http://n2t.net/addgene:227950 ; RRID:Addgene_227950)
