[The description below was written by a language model from this plasmid's Addgene catalogue record and pLannotate feature annotations shown in this document.]
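Description:
pMX-Flag-GFP_CBLN3 is a mammalian expression construct on the pMX-Flag-GFP backbone that encodes human CBLN3 (cerebellin 3) fused at its N terminus to a 3xFLAG-EGFP tag. The catalogue lists the vector type as lentiviral, but the annotated features are those of a Moloney murine leukemia virus (gammaretroviral) vector. Two MMLV long terminal repeats flank the cargo, and downstream of the 5′ LTR lie the MMLV packaging signal, a fragment of an MESV packaging signal, a truncated gag lacking its start codon, and a pol region carrying the splice acceptor. No separate internal promoter is annotated, so expression presumably comes from the 5′ LTR. In bacteria the roughly 7.1 kb plasmid replicates from a high-copy ColE1/pUC-type origin and is selected with ampicillin through the bla gene and its promoter.

The payload is a bicistronic cassette. The FLAG epitope region is followed by EGFP and then the CBLN3 coding sequence, so the three are expected to be translated as a single fusion protein. The short "TDsmURFP" fragment between FLAG and EGFP is only a few dozen bases long and is most likely a spurious match to tag or linker sequence; the small lacI fragment in the backbone is likewise a remnant. Downstream of CBLN3, an EMCV IRES drives translation of blasticidin S deaminase from the same transcript, allowing blasticidin selection of transduced or transfected cells.

The depositor describes this as a control plasmid and cautions that the N-terminal GFP tag might mask the CBLN3 signal sequence, so the fusion may not localize properly. Its behaviour should therefore not be assumed to reflect that of the native protein.
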