Features (pLannotate 1.2.2; 16 found; start..end, strand, type, name):
    259..363     -  promoter       AmpR promoter: bla
    393..986     +  LTR            LTR: long terminal repeat from Moloney murine leukemia virus
   1049..1248    +  misc_feature   MMLV Ψ: packaging signal of Moloney murine leukemia virus (MMLV)
   1300..1388    +  misc_feature   MESV Ψ (fragment): packaging signal of murine embryonic stem cell virus
   1465..1881    +  CDS            gag (truncated): truncated Moloney murine leukemia virus (MMLV) gag gene lacking the start codon
   1891..2265    +  misc_feature   pol region: Moloney murine leukemia virus (MMLV) pol region containing the splice acceptor site
   2348..2368    +  CDS            FLAG (fragment): FLAG® epitope tag, followed by an enterokinase cleavage site
   2369..2396    +  CDS            TDsmURFP (fragment): monomeric tandem dimer of a small ultra-red fluorescent protein derived from a cyanobacterial phycobiliprotein (Rodriguez et al., 2016)
   2402..3115    +  CDS            EGFP: EGFP is a basic (constitutively fluorescent) green fluorescent protein published in 1996, derived from Aequorea victoria. It is reported to be a rapidly-maturing weak dimer with moderate acid sensitivity.
   3140..3754    +  CDS            CBLN3: CBLN3_HUMAN - Experimental evidence at protein level: Swiss-Prot protein existence level 1. May be involved in synaptic functions in the CNS. From Homo sapiens (Human).
   3898..4360    +  misc_feature   IRES: internal ribosome entry site (IRES) of the encephalomyocarditis virus (EMCV)
   4380..4769    +  CDS            BSD: blasticidin S deaminase; Aspergillus terreus BSD; confers resistance to blasticidin
   4818..5409    +  LTR            LTR: long terminal repeat from Moloney murine leukemia virus
   5475..5527    -  CDS            lacI (fragment): lac repressor; lacI; The lac repressor binds to the lac operator to inhibit transcription in E. coli. This inhibition can be relieved by adding lactose or isopropyl-β-D-thiogalactopyranoside (IPTG).
   5710..6298    -  rep_origin     ori: high-copy-number ColE1/pMB1/pBR322/pUC origin of replication
   6462..258     -  CDS            AmpR (across the origin): β-lactamase; bla; confers resistance to ampicillin, carbenicillin, and related antibiotics
>Addgene plasmid #227950 | pMX-Flag-GFP_CBLN3 | addgene full sequence | sequence record 455399 | Addgene NGS Result
TTGCCCGGCGTCAATACGGGATAATACCGCGCCACATAGCAGAACTTTAAAAGTGCTCATCATTGGAAAA
CGTTCTTCGGGGCGAAAACTCTCAAGGATCTTACCGCTGTTGAGATCCAGTTCGATGTAACCCACTCGTG
CACCCAACTGATCTTCAGCATCTTTTACTTTCACCAGCGTTTCTGGGTGAGCAAAAACAGGAAGGCAAAA
TGCCGCAAAAAAGGGAATAAGGGCGACACGGAAATGTTGAATACTCATACTCTTCCTTTTTCAATATTAT
TGAAGCATTTATCAGGGTTATTGTCTCATGAGCGGATACATATTTGAATGTATTTAGAAAAATAAACAAA
TAGGGGTTCCGCGCACATTTCCCCGAAAAGTGCCACCTGCATAATGAAAGACCCCACCTGTAGGTTTGGC
AAGCTAGCTTAAGTAACGCCATTTTGCAAGGCATGGAAAAATACATAACTGAGAATAGAAAAGTTCAGAT
CAAGGTCAGGAACAGATGGAACAGCTGAATATGGGCCAAACAGGATATCTGTGGTAAGCAGTTCCTGCCC
CGGCTCAGGGCCAAGAACAGATGGAACAGCTGAATATGGGCCAAACAGGATATCTGTGGTAAGCAGTTCC
TGCCCCGGCTCAGGGCCAAGAACAGATGGTCCCCAGATGCGGTCCAGCCCTCAGCAGTTTCTAGAGAACC
ATCAGATGTTTCCAGGGTGCCCCAAGGACCTGAAATGACCCTGTGCCTTATTTGAACTAACCAATCAGTT
CGCTTCTCGCTTCTGTTCGCGCGCTTCTGCTCCCCGAGCTCAATAAAAGAGCCCACAACCCCTCACTCGG
CGCGCCAGTCCTCCGATTGACTGAGTCGCCCGGGTACCCGTGTATCCAATAAACCCTCTTGCAGTTGCAT
CCGACTTGTGGTCTCGCTGTTCCTTGGGAGGGTCTCCTCTGAGTGATTGACTACCCGTCAGCGGGGGTCT
TTCATTTGGGGGCTCGTCCGGGATCGGGAGACCCCTGCCCAGGGACCACCGACCCACCACCGGGAGGTAA
GCTGGCCAGCAACTTATCTGTGTCTGTCCGATTGTCTAGTGTCTATGACTGATTTTATGCGCCTGCGTCG
GTACTAGTTAGCTAACTAGCTCTGTATCTGGCGGACCCGTGGTGGAACTGACGAGTTCGGAACACCCGGC
CGCAACCCTGGGAGACGTCCCAGGGACTTCGGGGGCCGTTTTTGTGGCCCGACCTGAGTCCAAAAATCCC
GATCGTTTTGGACTCTTTGGTGCACCCCCCTAATAGGAGGGATATGTGGTTCTGGTAGGAGACGAGAACC
TAAAACAGTTCCCGCCTCCGTCTGAATTTTTGCTTTCGGTTTGGGACCGAAGCCGCGCCGCGCGTCTTGT
CTGCTGCAGCATCGTTCTGTGTTGTCTCTGTCTGACTGTGTTTCTGTATTTGTCTGAAAATTAGGGCCAG
ACTGTTACCACTCCCTTAAGTTTGACCTTAGGTCACTGGAAAGATGTCGAGCGGATCGCTCACAACCAGT
CGGTAGATGTCAAGAAGAGACGTTGGGTTACCTTCTGCTCTGCAGAATGGCCAACCTTTAACGTCGGATG
GCCGCGAGACGGCACCTTTAACCGAGACCTCATCACCCAGGTTAAGATCAAGGTCTTTTCACCTGGCCCG
CATGGACACCCAGACCAGGTCCCCTACATCGTGACCTGGGAAGCCTTGGCTTTTGACCCCCCTCCCTGGG
TCAAGCCCTTTGTACACCCTAAGCCTCCGCCTCCTCTTCCTCCATCCGCCCCGTCTCTCCCCCTTGAACC
TCCTCGTTCGACCCCGCCTCGATCCTCCCTTTATCCAGCCCTCACTCCTTCTCTAGGCGCCCCCATATGG
CCATATGAGATCTTATATGGGGCACCCCCGCCCCTTGTAAACTTCCCTGACCCTGACATGACAAGAGTTA
CTAACAGCCCCTCTCTCCAAGCTCACTTACAGGCTCTCTACTTAGTCCAGCACGAAGTCTGGAGACCTCT
GGCGGCAGCCTACCAAGAACAACTGGACCGACCGGTGGTACCTCACCCTTACCGAGTCGGCGACACAGTG
TGGGTCCGCCGACACCAGACTAAGAACCTAGAACCTCGCTGGAAAGGACCTTACACAGTCCTGCTGACCA
CCCCCACCGCCCTCAAAGTAGACGGCATCGCAGCTTGGATACACGCCGCCCACGTGAAGGCTGCCGACCC
CGGGGGTGGACCATCCTCTAGACTGCCGGATCTAGCTAGTTAATTAAGGATCCGCCACCATGGACTACAA
GGACCACGACGGTGACTACAAGGACCACGACATCGACTACAAGGACGACGACGACAAGGGGCATGGCACC
GGCAGCACCGGCAGCGAATTCGTGAGCAAGGGCGAGGAGCTGTTCACCGGGGTGGTGCCCATCCTGGTCG
AGCTGGACGGCGACGTAAACGGCCACAAGTTCAGCGTGTCCGGCGAGGGCGAGGGCGATGCCACCTACGG
CAAGCTGACCCTGAAGTTCATCTGCACCACCGGCAAGCTGCCCGTGCCCTGGCCCACCCTCGTGACCACC
CTGACCTACGGCGTGCAGTGCTTCAGCCGCTACCCCGACCACATGAAGCAGCACGACTTCTTCAAGTCCG
CCATGCCCGAAGGCTACGTCCAGGAGCGCACCATCTTCTTCAAGGACGACGGCAACTACAAGACCCGCGC
CGAGGTGAAGTTCGAGGGCGACACCCTGGTGAACCGCATCGAGCTGAAGGGCATCGACTTCAAGGAGGAC
GGCAACATCCTGGGGCACAAGCTGGAGTACAACTACAACAGCCACAACGTCTATATCATGGCCGACAAGC
AGAAGAACGGCATCAAGGTGAACTTCAAGATCCGCCACAACATCGAGGACGGCAGCGTGCAGCTCGCCGA
CCACTACCAGCAGAACACCCCCATCGGCGACGGCCCCGTGCTGCTGCCCGACAACCACTACCTGAGCACC
CAGTCCGCCCTGAGCAAAGACCCCAACGAGAAGCGCGATCACATGGTCCTGCTGGAGTTCGTGACCGCCG
CCGGGATCACTCTCGGCATGGACGAGCTGTACAAGGGAGGGAGCGGCCCGCGGCTCGAGATGTTGGGAGC
CAAGCCACACTGGCTACCAGGTCCCCTACACAGTCCCGGGCTGCCCTTGGTTCTGGTGCTTCTGGCCCTG
GGGGCCGGGTGGGCCCAGGAGGGGTCAGAGCCCGTCCTGCTGGAGGGGGAGTGCCTGGTGGTCTGTGAGC
CTGGCCGAGCTGCTGCAGGGGGGCCCGGGGGAGCAGCCCTGGGAGAGGCACCCCCTGGGCGAGTGGCATT
TGCTGCGGTCCGAAGCCACCACCATGAGCCAGCAGGGGAAACCGGCAATGGCACCAGTGGGGCCATCTAC
TTCGACCAGGTCCTGGTGAACGAGGGCGGTGGCTTTGACCGGGCCTCTGGCTCCTTCGTAGCCCCTGTCC
GGGGTGTCTACAGCTTCCGGTTCCATGTGGTGAAGGTGTACAACCGCCAAACTGTCCAGGTGAGCCTGAT
GCTGAACACGTGGCCTGTCATCTCAGCCTTTGCCAATGATCCTGACGTGACCCGGGAGGCAGCCACCAGC
TCTGTGCTACTGCCCTTGGACCCTGGGGACCGAGTGTCTCTGCGCCTGCGTCGGGGGAATCTACTGGGTG
GTTGGAAATACTCAAGTTTCTCTGGCTTCCTCATCTTCCCTCTCTGAGCGGCCGCTACGTAAATTCCGCC
CCCCCCCCCCTCTCCCTCCCCCCCCCCTAACGTTACTGGCCGAAGCCGCTTGGAATAAGGCCGGTGTGCG
TTTGTCTATATGTTATTTTCCACCATATTGCCGTCTTTTGGCAATGTGAGGGCCCGGAAACCTGGCCCTG
TCTTCTTGACGAGCATTCCTAGGGGTCTTTCCCCTCTCGCCAAAGGAATGCAAGGTCTGTTGAATGTCGT
GAAGGAAGCAGTTCCTCTGGAAGCTTCTTGAAGACAAACAACGTCTGTAGCGACCCTTTGCAGGCAGCGG
AACCCCCCACCTGGCGACAGGTGCCTCTGCGGCCAAAAGCCACGTGTATAAGATACACCTGCAAAGGCGG
CACAACCCCAGTGCCACGTTGTGAGTTGGATAGTTGTGGAAAGAGTCAAATGGCTCTCCTCAAGCGTATT
CAACAAGGGGCTGAAGGATGCCCAGAAGGTACCCCATTGTATGGGATCTGATCTGGGGCCTCGGTGCACA
TGCTTTACATGTGTTTAGTCGAGGTTAAAAAAACGTCTAGGCCCCCCGAACCACGGGGACGTGGTTTTCC
TTTGAAAAACACGATGATAATATGGCCACAACCATGGTTCCTTTGTCTCAAGAAGAATCCACCCTCATTG
AAAGAGCAACGGCTACAATCAACAGCATCCCCATCTCTGAAGACTACAGCGTCGCCAGCGCAGCTCTCTC
TAGCGACGGCCGCATCTTCACTGGTGTCAATGTATATCATTTTACTGGGGGACCTTGTGCAGAACTCGTG
GTGCTGGGCACTGCTGCTGCTGCGGCAGCTGGCAACCTGACTTGTATCGTCGCGATCGGAAATGAGAACA
GGGGCATCTTGAGCCCCTGCGGACGGTGCCGACAGGTGCTTCTCGATCTGCATCCTGGGATCAAAGCCAT
AGTGAAGGACAGTGATGGACAGCCGACGGCAGTTGGGATTCGTGAATTGCTGCCCTCTGGTTATGTGTGG
GAGGGCTAAGTCGACGATAAAATAAAAGATTTTATTTAGTCTCCAGAAAAAGGGGGGAATGAAAGACCCC
ACCTGTAGGTTTGGCAAGCTAGCTTAAGTAACGCCATTTTGCAAGGCATGGAAAAATACATAACTGAGAA
TAGAGAAGTTCAGATCAAGGTCAGGAACAGATGGAACAGCTGAATATGGGCCAAACAGGATATCTGTGGT
AAGCAGTTCCTGCCCCGGCTCAGGGCCAAGAACAGATGGAACAGCTGAATATGGGCCAAACAGGATATCT
GTGGTAAGCAGTTCCTGCCCCGGCTCAGGGCCAAGAACAGATGGTCCCCAGATGCGGTCCAGCCCTCAGC
AGTTTCTAGAGAACCATCAGATGTTTCCAGGGTGCCCCAAGGACCTGAAATGACCCTGTGCCTTATTTGA
ACTAACCAATCAGTTCGCTTCTCGCTTCTGTTCGCGCGCTTCTGCTCCCCGAGCTCAATAAAAGAGCCCA
CAACCCCTCACTCGGCGCGCCAGTCCTCCGATTGACTGAGTCGCCCGGGTACCCGTGTATCCAATAAACC
CTCTTGCAGTTGCATCCGACTTGTGGTCTCGCTGTTCCTTGGGAGGGTCTCCTCTGAGTGATTGACTACC
CGTCAGCGGGGGTCTTTCACATGCAGCATGTATCAAAATTAATTTGGTTTTTTTTCTTAAGTATTTACAT
TAAATGGCCATAGTTGCATTAATGAATCGGCCAACGCGCGGGGAGAGGCGGTTTGCGTATTGGGCGCTCT
TCCGCTTCCTCGCTCACTGACTCGCTGCGCTCGGTCGTTCGGCTGCGGCGAGCGGTATCAGCTCACTCAA
AGGCGGTAATACGGTTATCCACAGAATCAGGGGATAACGCAGGAAAGAACATGTGAGCAAAAGGCCAGCA
AAAGGCCAGGAACCGTAAAAAGGCCGCGTTGCTGGCGTTTTTCCATAGGCTCCGCCCCCCTGACGAGCAT
CACAAAAATCGACGCTCAAGTCAGAGGTGGCGAAACCCGACAGGACTATAAAGATACCAGGCGTTTCCCC
CTGGAAGCTCCCTCGTGCGCTCTCCTGTTCCGACCCTGCCGCTTACCGGATACCTGTCCGCCTTTCTCCC
TTCGGGAAGCGTGGCGCTTTCTCATAGCTCACGCTGTAGGTATCTCAGTTCGGTGTAGGTCGTTCGCTCC
AAGCTGGGCTGTGTGCACGAACCCCCCGTTCAGCCCGACCGCTGCGCCTTATCCGGTAACTATCGTCTTG
AGTCCAACCCGGTAAGACACGACTTATCGCCACTGGCAGCAGCCACTGGTAACAGGATTAGCAGAGCGAG
GTATGTAGGCGGTGCTACAGAGTTCTTGAAGTGGTGGCCTAACTACGGCTACACTAGAAGAACAGTATTT
GGTATCTGCGCTCTGCTGAAGCCAGTTACCTTCGGAAAAAGAGTTGGTAGCTCTTGATCCGGCAAACAAA
CCACCGCTGGTAGCGGTGGTTTTTTTGTTTGCAAGCAGCAGATTACGCGCAGAAAAAAAGGATCTCAAGA
AGATCCTTTGATCTTTTCTACGGGGTCTGACGCTCAGTGGAACGAAAACTCACGTTAAGGGATTTTGGTC
ATGAGATTATCAAAAAGGATCTTCACCTAGATCCTTTTGCGGCCGGCCGCAAATCAATCTAAAGTATATA
TGAGTAAACTTGGTCTGACAGTTACCAATGCTTAATCAGTGAGGCACCTATCTCAGCGATCTGTCTATTT
CGTTCATCCATAGTTGCCTGACTCCCCGTCGTGTAGATAACTACGATACGGGAGGGCTTACCATCTGGCC
CCAGTGCTGCAATGATACCGCGAGACCCACGCTCACCGGCTCCAGATTTATCAGCAATAAACCAGCCAGC
CGGAAGGGCCGAGCGCAGAAGTGGTCCTGCAACTTTATCCGCCTCCATCCAGTCTATTAATTGTTGCCGG
GAAGCTAGAGTAAGTAGTTCGCCAGTTAATAGTTTGCGCAACGTTGTTGCCATTGCTACAGGCATCGTGG
TGTCACGCTCGTCGTTTGGTATGGCTTCATTCAGCTCCGGTTCCCAACGATCAAGGCGAGTTACATGATC
CCCCATGTTGTGCAAAAAAGCGGTTAGCTCCTTCGGTCCTCCGATCGTTGTCAGAAGTAAGTTGGCCGCA
GTGTTATCACTCATGGTTATGGCAGCACTGCATAATTCTCTTACTGTCATGCCATCCGTAAGATGCTTTT
CTGTGACTGGTGAGTACTCAACCAAGTCATTCTGAGAATAGTGTATGCGGCGACCGAGTTGCTC
